Addgene plasmid #110975: SSP3-COMP-blac-flag-his
Purpose: Expresses pentamerised full-length protein ectodomain with no N-linked glycans in mammalian cells. Contains a C-terminal rat Cd4 d3+4 tag, COMP pentamerisation domain, flag- and 6xHis tags.
Depositing lab: Gavin Wright. Depositing organization: Wellcome Sanger Institute. Publication: Systematic Identification of Plasmodium Falciparum Sporozoite Membrane Protein Interactions Reveals an Essential Role for the p24 Complex in Host Infection. Knockel J, Dundas K, Yang ASP, Galaway F, Metcalf T, Gemert GV, Sauerwein RW, Rayner JC, Billker O, Wright GJ. Mol Cell Proteomics. 2021;20:100038. doi: 10.1074/mcp.RA120.002432. Epub 2021 Jan 27. PubMed 33515807.
Backbone
  Vector backbone: pTT3
  Backbone manufacturer: pTT3 was obtained from Yves Durocher, National Research Council of Canada-Biotechnology Research Institute
  Backbone size w/o insert (bp): 7661
  Vector type: Mammalian Expression
Growth in bacteria
  Bacterial resistance: Ampicillin, 100 μg/mL
  Growth temperature: 37°C
  Growth strain: DH5alpha
  Copy number: Unknown
Gene/Insert
  Gene/Insert name: sporozoite surface protein 3 (SSP3) (alt name: PF3D7_0812300)
  Species: Synthetic
  Insert size (bp): 1167
  Mutation: All NXT/S sites mutated to NXA, where X is any amino acid except Proline
  Entrez Gene: PF3D7_0812300 (a.k.a. PF3D7_0812300, PF08_0088)
  Promoter: CMV
  Tag / fusion protein: Exogenous signal peptide of mouse origin (N terminal on insert); rat Cd4d3+4, beta-lactamase, triple FLAG tag, 6xHis tag (C terminal on insert)
  Cloning method: Restriction Enzyme; 5′ cloning site Not1 (not destroyed); 3′ cloning site Asc1 (not destroyed)
Terms and licenses: Academic/Nonprofit Terms; Industry Terms: Not Available to Industry
How to cite: SSP3-COMP-blac-flag-his was a gift from Gavin Wright (Addgene plasmid # 110975 ; http://n2t.net/addgene:110975 ; RRID:Addgene_110975)
