[The description below was written by a language model from this plasmid's Addgene catalogue record and pLannotate feature annotations shown in this document.]
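Description:
SSP3-COMP-blac-flag-his is a mammalian expression plasmid built on the pTT3 backbone for producing a secreted, pentameric form of the Plasmodium falciparum sporozoite surface protein 3 (SSP3, PF3D7_0812300) ectodomain. It is propagated in E. coli through a high-copy ColE1/pUC-type origin with ampicillin selection (AmpR). It also carries a fragment of the Epstein-Barr virus oriP, which supports episomal maintenance in cells that supply EBNA1. Transcription is driven by the CMV enhancer/promoter, followed by adenovirus-derived leader and splice sequences and a chimeric intron fragment, and ends at a rabbit β-globin polyadenylation signal. The pLannotate "PTP" hit on the opposite strand across the origin probably reflects this adenoviral leader region rather than an intended coding element. The short lacI, lac promoter/operator and tet promoter fragments appear to be backbone remnants.

The insert is a synthetic 1167 bp SSP3 ectodomain sequence cloned between retained NotI and AscI sites. All NXT/S sequons are changed to NXA, so the protein is made without N-linked glycans in mammalian cells. The insert itself is not annotated in the feature tables, but it fits the gap between the mouse immunoglobulin heavy chain signal peptide and the downstream tags. Following the insert in frame are rat Cd4 domains 3+4, the coiled-coil pentamerisation segment of cartilage oligomeric matrix protein (COMP), a β-lactamase lacking its own signal sequence, a 3xFLAG tag and, according to the catalogue entry, a 6xHis tag that is not annotated. Pentamerisation raises binding avidity, and the fused β-lactamase can act as an enzymatic reporter. This makes the protein suitable as a multimeric probe for detecting weak extracellular interactions, in line with the associated screen of sporozoite membrane protein interactions. The depositor and sequencing-derived records differ by only two nucleotides in length and share identical annotations.
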