Features (pLannotate 1.2.2; 21 found; start..end, strand, type, name):
    184..273     +  intron         chimeric intron (fragment): chimera between introns from adenovirus and immunoglobulin heavy chain genes
    292..338     +  CDS            IgH signal sequence (fragment): signal sequence from the mouse immunoglobulin heavy chain variable region
   1585..2145    +  CDS            Cd4 (fragment): CD4_RAT - Experimental evidence at protein level: Swiss-Prot protein existence level 1. Integral membrane glycoprotein that plays an essential role in the immune response and serves multiple functions in responses against both external and internal offenses. In T-cells, functions primarily as a coreceptor for MHC class II molecule:peptide complex. The antigens presented by class II peptides are derived from extracellular proteins while class I peptides are derived from cytosolic proteins. Interacts simultaneously with the T-cell receptor (TCR) and the MHC class II presented by antigen presenti
   2182..2349    +  CDS            COMP (fragment): COMP_HUMAN - Experimental evidence at protein level: Swiss-Prot protein existence level 1. May play a role in the structural integrity of cartilage via its interaction with other extracellular matrix proteins such as the collagens and fibronectin. Can mediate the interaction of chondrocytes with the cartilage extracellular matrix through interaction with cell surface integrin receptors. Could play a role in the pathogenesis of osteoarthritis. Potent suppressor of apoptosis in both primary chondrocytes and transformed cells. Suppresses apoptosis by blocking the activation of caspase-3 and by in
   2357..3144    +  CDS            bla(M) (fragment): β-lactamase lacking the signal sequence; bla(M); allows cytosolic expression of β-lactamase
   3151..3216    +  CDS            3xFLAG: three tandem FLAG® epitope tags, followed by an enterokinase cleavage site
   3278..3333    +  polyA_signal   β-globin poly(A) signal: rabbit β-globin polyadenylation signal (Gil and Proudfoot, 1987)
   3847..5528    -  rep_origin     oriP (fragment): Epstein-Barr virus oriP replication origin (Yates et al., 2000)
   5655..5759    +  promoter       AmpR promoter: bla
   5760..6620    +  CDS            AmpR: β-lactamase; bla; confers resistance to ampicillin, carbenicillin, and related antibiotics
   6791..7379    +  rep_origin     ori: high-copy-number ColE1/pMB1/pBR322/pUC origin of replication
   7562..7654    +  CDS            lacI (fragment): lac repressor; lacI; The lac repressor binds to the lac operator to inhibit transcription in E. coli. This inhibition can be relieved by adding lactose or isopropyl-β-D-thiogalactopyranoside (IPTG).
   7667..7688    +  protein_bind   CAP binding site: CAP binding activates transcription in the presence of cAMP. E. coli catabolite activator protein
   7703..7733    +  promoter       lac promoter: promoter for the E. coli lac operon
   7741..7757    +  protein_bind   lac operator: The lac repressor binds to the lac operator to inhibit transcription in E. coli. This inhibition can be relieved by adding lactose or isopropyl-β-D-thiogalactopyranoside (IPTG). lac repressor encoded by lacI
   7827..7843    +  promoter       tet promoter (fragment): E. coli promoter for tetracycline efflux protein gene
   7853..7878    -  CDS            bla(M) (fragment): β-lactamase lacking the signal sequence; bla(M); allows cytosolic expression of β-lactamase
   8052..8431    +  enhancer       CMV enhancer: human cytomegalovirus immediate early enhancer
   8433..8632    +  promoter       CMV promoter: human cytomegalovirus (CMV) immediate early promoter
   8700..8738    +  misc_feature   Ad SA (fragment): adenovirus major late transcript splice acceptor (Friedrich and Soriano, 1991)
   8771..153     -  CDS            PTP (fragment) (across the origin): TERM_ADE02 - Experimental evidence at protein level: Swiss-Prot protein existence level 1. Protein covalently bound to the viral DNA that acts as a primer for viral genomic replication by DNA strand displacement. Assembles on the viral origin of replication in an initiation complex with viral polymerase, DBP, host NFIA and host POU2F1/OCT1. During initiation, the polymerase covalently couples the first dCTP with Ser- 580 of pTP. The terminal protein stimulates the template activity over 20 fold compared to protein-free templates. Neo-synthesized viral genomes are linked to two preterminal prot
>Addgene plasmid #110975 | SSP3-COMP-blac-flag-his | depositor full sequence | sequence record 208702 | SSP3-COMP-blac-flag-his sequence 8827 bps
CTCGAGAAAGGCGTCTAACCAGTCACAGTCGCAAGGTAGGCTGAGCACCGTGGCGGGCGGCAGCGGGTGG
CGGTCGGGGTTGTTTCTGGCGGAGGTGCTGCTGATGATGTAATTAAAGTAGGCGGTCTTGAGACGGCGGA
TGGTCGAGGTGAGGTGTGGCAGGCTTGAGATCCAGCTGTTGGGGTGAGTACTCCCTCTCAAAAGCGGGCA
TTACTTCTGCGCTAAGATTGTCAGTTTCCAAAAACGAGGAGGATTTGATATTCACCTGGCCCGATCTGGC
CATACACTTGAGTGACAATGACATCCACTTTGCCTTTCTCTCCACAGGTGTCCACTCCCAGGTCCAAGTT
TGCCACCATGGAGTTTCAGACCCAGGTACTCATGTCCCTGCTGCTCTGCATGTCTGGTGCGGCCGCCGAG
GGCTACATCTGCGACTTCAGCAGCGAGAAGTACAACATCTACTTCGACGAGCAGAAGGACGACGTCATCT
GCTACCACGAGATCTACGAGGGCGACAGCATCGGCATCATCATCCCCAGATACAAAGAGGGCAACGAGAA
CATCTACATCAAGACCAACTGCTTCAACGAGGTGTCCCTGGAAAGCAGCGGCAACAACGCCCTGAGCATC
TACGACATCTTCAACGACGACGAGATCACCCTGTACGACCAGGACAGCATCTTCTACACCGAGTACATCA
GCAGCATCCTGCACATCAAGAAAGTGAAGAAGAACACCTACCTGCACTGCGTGTTCGAGAGCAAGGACGT
GAACGGCCTGACCACCCACAAGGGAATCGCCAAGATCACCATTAAGAACGTGAAGCACAATGAGAACAAG
AAGCTGATCAACAACGACGTGGACAACAATGCCGCCCTGTCCTTCAAGAAGAAACTGACCAACAAGCTGG
TCATCGACCTGCTGAACAAGATCGACATCATCAAGGATGACAAGCTGAACAACCAGTACAACAACGATGA
CAACAAGTTCCTGGTGGAAGCCAAGCCCGGCGACATCCTGTACCTGCTGGGCGTGAAGCGGAAGAACAAA
AAGTACCTGTACGTGGACCAGGACTGCCCTCTGCACTTCGAGCGGATCGGCAGCATCTACAAGTACATCT
TCCCCATCATCAACGAGAAAGAGGAAATCTACAACTGCGCCCTGTATGTGGACGACGACGTGTCCACCAA
CAAGAAAATCGTGGGCAACCTGAAGATCACCTTCGTGTCCAAGAACCCCGCCATCAACGACATCAACATT
GACGTGCTGAAGAAGTACATCCACAGCGACATTGAGCAGAAGCTGTACAAGCTGCTGTACGGCGAGATCA
GCAACAGCGTGAACAAATACGCCGAGCAGAACGTGGACATTAACAACGCCGACATCAGCGCCATCCAGTT
CATGAATCTGAACAGCGACAACTGCAACAACAATGAGTGCATCGAGTTCTTCAACAACGCTGCCTGCAGC
AGCTACTGCGGCAAGGGCTACCGGCTGCTGAACGGCAACAATCATATGTACGATGAGCAGATGGTGGTGC
CCTGCTACAACGGCGAGTGCAAGCCCGAGGACGAGATCGAACCTGGCGCGCCGTCGACCTCCATCACGGC
CTATAAGAGTGAGGGGGAGTCAGCGGAGTTCTCCTTCCCACTCAACCTTGGAGAGGAAAGCCTGCAGGGA
GAGTTGAGATGGAAGGCAGAGAAGGCTCCTTCTTCCCAGTCCTGGATCACCTTCTCCCTAAAGAACCAAA
AGGTGTCTGTGCAGAAGTCTACTAGCAACCCCAAGTTCCAGCTGTCCGAAACGCTCCCACTCACCCTTCA
GATACCCCAGGTCTCCCTTCAGTTTGCTGGTTCTGGCAACCTGACCCTGACTCTGGACAGAGGGATACTG
TATCAGGAAGTGAACCTGGTGGTGATGAAAGTGACTCAGCCCGACAGCAACACTTTGACCTGTGAGGTGA
TGGGACCCACCTCACCCAAGATGAGACTGATCTTGAAGCAGGAGAATCAGGAGGCCAGGGTCTCCAGGCA
GGAGAAAGTGATTCAAGTGCAGGCCCCTGAAGCAGGGGTGTGGCAATGTCTACTGAGTGAAGGTGAAGAG
GTCAAGATGGACTCCAAGATCCAGGTTTTATCCAAAGGGTTGAATTCCGGCGGCGGCTCCGGAGGCGGTA
CCGGTGGCGGCGACCTAGCCCCACAGATGCTTCGAGAACTCCAGGAGACTAATGCGGCGCTGCAAGACGT
GAGAGAGCTCTTGCGACAGCAGGTCAAGGAGATCACCTTCCTGAAGAATACGGTGATGGAATGTGACGCC
TGCGGTCTAGACAGAAACCTGCCTCCACTAGCACCTCTGGGCCCACACCCAGAAACGCTGGTGAAAGTAA
AAGATGCTGAAGATCAGTTGGGTGCACGAGTGGGTTACATCGAACTGGATCTCAACAGCGGTAAGATCCT
TGAGAGTTTTCGCCCCGAAGAACGTTTTCCAATGATGAGCACTTTTAAAGTTCTGCTATGTGGCGCGGTA
TTATCCCGTATTGACGCCGGGCAAGAGCAACTCGGTCGCCGCATACACTATTCTCAGAATGACTTGGTTG
AGTACTCACCAGTCACAGAAAAGCATCTTACGGATGGCATGACAGTAAGAGAATTATGCAGTGCTGCCAT
AACCATGAGTGATAACACTGCGGCCAACTTACTTCTGACAACGATCGGAGGACCGAAGGAGCTAACCGCT
TTTTTGCACAACATGGGGGATCATGTAACTCGCCTTGATCGTTGGGAACCGGAGCTGAATGAAGCCATAC
CAAACGACGAGCGTGACACCACGATGCCTGTAGCAATGGCAACAACGTTGCGCAAACTATTAACTGGCGA
ACTACTTACTCTAGCTTCCCGGCAACAATTAATAGACTGGATGGAGGCGGATAAAGTTGCAGGACCACTT
CTGCGCTCGGCCCTTCCGGCTGGCTGGTTTATTGCTGATAAATCTGGAGCCGGTGAGCGTGGGTCTCGCG
GTATCATTGCAGCACTGGGGCCAGATGGTAAGCCCTCCCGTATCGTAGTTATCTACACGACGGGGAGTCA
GGCAACTATGGATGAACGAAATAGACAGATCGCTGAGATAGGTGCCTCACTGATTAAGCATTGGGGCCCT
GACTACAAAGACCATGACGGTGATTATAAAGATCATGACATCGATTACAAGGATGACGATGACAAGGGCC
CTCACCACCACCATCACCACTAATTAATTAAGGATCCCCCGACCTCGACCTCTGGCTAATAAAGGAAATT
TATTTTCATTGCAATAGTGTGTTGGAATTTTTTGTGTCTCTCACTCGGAAGGACATATGGGAGGGCAAAT
CATTTGGTCGAGATCCCTCGGAGATCTCTAGCTAGAGGATCGATCCCCGCCCCGGACGAACTAAACCTGA
CTACGACATCTCTGCCCCTTCTTCGCGGGGCAGTGCATGTAATCCCTTCAGTTGGTTGGTACAACTTGCC
AACTGGGCCCTGTTCCACATGTGACACGGGGGGGGACCAAACACAAAGGGGTTCTCTGACTGTAGTTGAC
ATCCTTATAAATGGATGTGCACATTTGCCAACACTGAGTGGCTTTCATCCTGGAGCAGACTTTGCAGTCT
GTGGACTGCAACACAACATTGCCTTTATGTGTAACTCTTGGCTGAAGCTCTTACACCAATGCTGGGGGAC
ATGTACCTCCCAGGGGCCCAGGAAGACTACGGGAGGCTACACCAACGTCAATCAGAGGGGCCTGTGTAGC
TACCGATAAGCGGACCCTCAAGAGGGCATTAGCAATAGTGTTTATAAGGCCCCCTTGTTAACCCTAAACG
GGTAGCATATGCTTCCCGGGTAGTAGTATATACTATCCAGACTAACCCTAATTCAATAGCATATGTTACC
CAACGGGAAGCATATGCTATCGAATTAGGGTTAGTAAAAGGGTCCTAAGGAACAGCGATATCTCCCACCC
CATGAGCTGTCACGGTTTTATTTACATGGGGTCAGGATTCCACGAGGGTAGTGAACCATTTTAGTCACAA
GGGCAGTGGCTGAAGATCAAGGAGCGGGCAGTGAACTCTCCTGAATCTTCGCCTGCTTCTTCATTCTCCT
TCGTTTAGCTAATAGAATAACTGCTGAGTTGTGAACAGTAAGGTGTATGTGAGGTGCTCGAAAACAAGGT
TTCAGGTGACGCCCCCAGAATAAAATTTGGACGGGGGGTTCAGTGGTGGCATTGTGCTATGACACCAATA
TAACCCTCACAAACCCCTTGGGCAATAAATACTAGTGTAGGAATGAAACATTCTGAATATCTTTAACAAT
AGAAATCCATGGGGTGGGGACAAGCCGTAAAGACTGGATGTCCATCTCACACGAATTTATGGCTATGGGC
AACACATAATCCTAGTGCAATATGATACTGGGGTTATTAAGATGTGTCCCAGGCAGGGACCAAGACAGGT
GAACCATGTTGTTACACTCTATTTGTAACAAGGGGAAAGAGAGTGGACGCCGACAGCAGCGGACTCCACT
GGTTGTCTCTAACACCCCCGAAAATTAAACGGGGCTCCACGCCAATGGGGCCCATAAACAAAGACAAGTG
GCCACTCTTTTTTTTGAAATTGTGGAGTGGGGGCACGCGTCAGCCCCCACACGCCGCCCTGCGGTTTTGG
ACTGTAAAATAAGGGTGTAATAACTTGGCTGATTGTAACCCCGCTAACCACTGCGGTCAAACCACTTGCC
CACAAAACCACTAATGGCACCCCGGGGAATACCTGCATAAGTAGGTGGGCGGGCCAAGATAGGGGCGCGA
TTGCTGCGATCTGGAGGACAAATTACACACACTTGCGCCTGAGCGCCAAGCACAGGGTTGTTGGTCCTCA
TATTCACGAGGTCGCTGAGAGCACGGTGGGCTAATGTTGCCATGGGTAGCATATACTACCCAAATATCTG
GATAGCATATGCTATCCTAATCTATATCTGGGTAGCATAGGCTATCCTAATCTATATCTGGGTAGCATAT
GCTATCCTAATCTATATCTGGGTAGTATATGCTATCCTAATTTATATCTGGGTAGCATAGGCTATCCTAA
TCTATATCTGGGTAGCATATGCTATCCTAATCTATATCTGGGTAGTATATGCTATCCTAATCTGTATCCG
GGTAGCATATGCTATCCTAATAGAGATTAGGGTAGTATATGCTATCCTAATTTATATCTGGGTAGCATAT
ACTACCCAAATATCTGGATAGCATATGCTATCCTAATCTATATCTGGGTAGCATATGCTATCCTAATCTA
TATCTGGGTAGCATAGGCTATCCTAATCTATATCTGGGTAGCATATGCTATCCTAATCTATATCTGGGTA
GTATATGCTATCCTAATTTATATCTGGGTAGCATAGGCTATCCTAATCTATATCTGGGTAGCATATGCTA
TCCTAATCTATATCTGGGTAGTATATGCTATCCTAATCTGTATCCGGGTAGCATATGCTATCCTCATGAT
AAGCTGTCAAACATGAGAATTTTCTTGAAGACGAAAGGGCCTCGTGATACGCCTATTTTTATAGGTTAAT
GTCATGATAATAATGGTTTCTTAGACGTCAGGTGGCACTTTTCGGGGAAATGTGCGCGGAACCCCTATTT
GTTTATTTTTCTAAATACATTCAAATATGTATCCGCTCATGAGACAATAACCCTGATAAATGCTTCAATA
ATATTGAAAAAGGAAGAGTATGAGTATTCAACATTTCCGTGTCGCCCTTATTCCCTTTTTTGCGGCATTT
TGCCTTCCTGTTTTTGCTCACCCAGAAACGCTGGTGAAAGTAAAAGATGCTGAAGATCAGTTGGGTGCAC
GAGTGGGTTACATCGAACTGGATCTCAACAGCGGTAAGATCCTTGAGAGTTTTCGCCCCGAAGAACGTTT
TCCAATGATGAGCACTTTTAAAGTTCTGCTATGTGGCGCGGTATTATCCCGTGTTGACGCCGGGCAAGAG
CAACTCGGTCGCCGCATACACTATTCTCAGAATGACTTGGTTGAGTACTCACCAGTCACAGAAAAGCATC
TTACGGATGGCATGACAGTAAGAGAATTATGCAGTGCTGCCATAACCATGAGTGATAACACTGCGGCCAA
CTTACTTCTGACAACGATCGGAGGACCGAAGGAGCTAACCGCTTTTTTGCACAACATGGGGGATCATGTA
ACTCGCCTTGATCGTTGGGAACCGGAGCTGAATGAAGCCATACCAAACGACGAGCGTGACACCACGATGC
CTGCAGCAATGGCAACAACGTTGCGCAAACTATTAACTGGCGAACTACTTACTCTAGCTTCCCGGCAACA
ATTAATAGACTGGATGGAGGCGGATAAAGTTGCAGGACCACTTCTGCGCTCGGCCCTTCCGGCTGGCTGG
TTTATTGCTGATAAATCTGGAGCCGGTGAGCGTGGGTCTCGCGGTATCATTGCAGCACTGGGGCCAGATG
GTAAGCCCTCCCGTATCGTAGTTATCTACACGACGGGGAGTCAGGCAACTATGGATGAACGAAATAGACA
GATCGCTGAGATAGGTGCCTCACTGATTAAGCATTGGTAACTGTCAGACCAAGTTTACTCATATATACTT
TAGATTGATTTAAAACTTCATTTTTAATTTAAAAGGATCTAGGTGAAGATCCTTTTTGATAATCTCATGA
CCAAAATCCCTTAACGTGAGTTTTCGTTCCACTGAGCGTCAGACCCCGTAGAAAAGATCAAAGGATCTTC
TTGAGATCCTTTTTTTCTGCGCGTAATCTGCTGCTTGCAAACAAAAAAACCACCGCTACCAGCGGTGGTT
TGTTTGCCGGATCAAGAGCTACCAACTCTTTTTCCGAAGGTAACTGGCTTCAGCAGAGCGCAGATACCAA
ATACTGTTCTTCTAGTGTAGCCGTAGTTAGGCCACCACTTCAAGAACTCTGTAGCACCGCCTACATACCT
CGCTCTGCTAATCCTGTTACCAGTGGCTGCTGCCAGTGGCGATAAGTCGTGTCTTACCGGGTTGGACTCA
AGACGATAGTTACCGGATAAGGCGCAGCGGTCGGGCTGAACGGGGGGTTCGTGCACACAGCCCAGCTTGG
AGCGAACGACCTACACCGAACTGAGATACCTACAGCGTGAGCTATGAGAAAGCGCCACGCTTCCCGAAGG
GAGAAAGGCGGACAGGTATCCGGTAAGCGGCAGGGTCGGAACAGGAGAGCGCACGAGGGAGCTTCCAGGG
GGAAACGCCTGGTATCTTTATAGTCCTGTCGGGTTTCGCCACCTCTGACTTGAGCGTCGATTTTTGTGAT
GCTCGTCAGGGGGGCGGAGCCTATGGAAAAACGCCAGCAACGCGGCCTTTTTACGGTTCCTGGCCTTTTG
CTGGCCTTTTGCTCACATGTTCTTTCCTGCGTTATCCCCTGATTCTGTGGATAACCGTATTACCGCCTTT
GAGTGAGCTGATACCGCTCGCCGCAGCCGAACGACCGAGCGCAGCGAGTCAGTGAGCGAGGAAGCGGAAG
AGCGCCCAATACGCAAACCGCCTCTCCCCGCGCGTTGGCCGATTCATTAATGCAGCTGGCACGACAGGTT
TCCCGACTGGAAAGCGGGCAGTGAGCGCAACGCAATTAATGTGAGTTAGCTCACTCATTAGGCACCCCAG
GCTTTACACTTTATGCTTCCGGCTCGTATGTTGTGTGGAATTGTGAGCGGATAACAATTTCACACAGGAA
ACAGCTATGACCATGATTACGCCAAGCTCTAGCTAGAGGTCGACCAATTCTCATGTTTGACAGCTTATCA
TCGCAGATCCGGGCAACGTTGTTGCCATTGCTGCAGGCGCAGAACTGGTAGGTATGGAAGATCTATACAT
TGAATCAATATTGGCAATTAGCCATATTAGTCATTGGTTATATAGCATAAATCAATATTGGCTATTGGCC
ATTGCATACGTTGTATCTATATCATAATATGTACATTTATATTGGCTCATGTCCAATATGACCGCCATGT
TGACATTGATTATTGACTAGTTATTAATAGTAATCAATTACGGGGTCATTAGTTCATAGCCCATATATGG
AGTTCCGCGTTACATAACTTACGGTAAATGGCCCGCCTGGCTGACCGCCCAACGACCCCCGCCCATTGAC
GTCAATAATGACGTATGTTCCCATAGTAACGCCAATAGGGACTTTCCATTGACGTCAATGGGTGGAGTAT
TTACGGTAAACTGCCCACTTGGCAGTACATCAAGTGTATCATATGCCAAGTCCGCCCCCTATTGACGTCA
ATGACGGTAAATGGCCCGCCTGGCATTATGCCCAGTACATGACCTTACGGGACTTTCCTACTTGGCAGTA
CATCTACGTATTAGTCATCGCTATTACCATGGTGATGCGGTTTTGGCAGTACACCAATGGGCGTGGATAG
CGGTTTGACTCACGGGGATTTCCAAGTCTCCACCCCATTGACGTCAATGGGAGTTTGTTTTGGCACCAAA
ATCAACGGGACTTTCCAAAATGTCGTAATAACCCCGCCCCGTTGACGCAAATGGGCGGTAGGCGTGTACG
GTGGGAGGTCTATATAAGCAGAGCTCGTTTAGTGAACCGTCAGATCCTCACTCTCTTCCGCATCGCTGTC
TGCGAGGGCCAGCTGTTGGGCTCGCGGTTGAGGACAAACTCTTCGCGGTCTTTCCAGTACTCTTGGATCG
GAAACCCGTCGGCCTCCGAACGGTACTCCGCCACCGAGGGACCTGAGCGAGTCCGCATCGACCGGATCGG
AAAACCT
