Features (pLannotate 1.2.2; 21 found; start..end, strand, type, name):
    184..273     +  intron         chimeric intron (fragment): chimera between introns from adenovirus and immunoglobulin heavy chain genes
    292..338     +  CDS            IgH signal sequence (fragment): signal sequence from the mouse immunoglobulin heavy chain variable region
   1585..2145    +  CDS            Cd4 (fragment): CD4_RAT - Experimental evidence at protein level: Swiss-Prot protein existence level 1. Integral membrane glycoprotein that plays an essential role in the immune response and serves multiple functions in responses against both external and internal offenses. In T-cells, functions primarily as a coreceptor for MHC class II molecule:peptide complex. The antigens presented by class II peptides are derived from extracellular proteins while class I peptides are derived from cytosolic proteins. Interacts simultaneously with the T-cell receptor (TCR) and the MHC class II presented by antigen presenti
   2182..2349    +  CDS            COMP (fragment): COMP_HUMAN - Experimental evidence at protein level: Swiss-Prot protein existence level 1. May play a role in the structural integrity of cartilage via its interaction with other extracellular matrix proteins such as the collagens and fibronectin. Can mediate the interaction of chondrocytes with the cartilage extracellular matrix through interaction with cell surface integrin receptors. Could play a role in the pathogenesis of osteoarthritis. Potent suppressor of apoptosis in both primary chondrocytes and transformed cells. Suppresses apoptosis by blocking the activation of caspase-3 and by in
   2357..3144    +  CDS            bla(M) (fragment): β-lactamase lacking the signal sequence; bla(M); allows cytosolic expression of β-lactamase
   3151..3216    +  CDS            3xFLAG: three tandem FLAG® epitope tags, followed by an enterokinase cleavage site
   3276..3331    +  polyA_signal   β-globin poly(A) signal: rabbit β-globin polyadenylation signal (Gil and Proudfoot, 1987)
   3845..5526    -  rep_origin     oriP (fragment): Epstein-Barr virus oriP replication origin (Yates et al., 2000)
   5653..5757    +  promoter       AmpR promoter: bla
   5758..6618    +  CDS            AmpR: β-lactamase; bla; confers resistance to ampicillin, carbenicillin, and related antibiotics
   6789..7377    +  rep_origin     ori: high-copy-number ColE1/pMB1/pBR322/pUC origin of replication
   7560..7652    +  CDS            lacI (fragment): lac repressor; lacI; The lac repressor binds to the lac operator to inhibit transcription in E. coli. This inhibition can be relieved by adding lactose or isopropyl-β-D-thiogalactopyranoside (IPTG).
   7665..7686    +  protein_bind   CAP binding site: CAP binding activates transcription in the presence of cAMP. E. coli catabolite activator protein
   7701..7731    +  promoter       lac promoter: promoter for the E. coli lac operon
   7739..7755    +  protein_bind   lac operator: The lac repressor binds to the lac operator to inhibit transcription in E. coli. This inhibition can be relieved by adding lactose or isopropyl-β-D-thiogalactopyranoside (IPTG). lac repressor encoded by lacI
   7825..7841    +  promoter       tet promoter (fragment): E. coli promoter for tetracycline efflux protein gene
   7851..7876    -  CDS            bla(M) (fragment): β-lactamase lacking the signal sequence; bla(M); allows cytosolic expression of β-lactamase
   8050..8429    +  enhancer       CMV enhancer: human cytomegalovirus immediate early enhancer
   8431..8630    +  promoter       CMV promoter: human cytomegalovirus (CMV) immediate early promoter
   8698..8736    +  misc_feature   Ad SA (fragment): adenovirus major late transcript splice acceptor (Friedrich and Soriano, 1991)
   8769..153     -  CDS            PTP (fragment) (across the origin): TERM_ADE02 - Experimental evidence at protein level: Swiss-Prot protein existence level 1. Protein covalently bound to the viral DNA that acts as a primer for viral genomic replication by DNA strand displacement. Assembles on the viral origin of replication in an initiation complex with viral polymerase, DBP, host NFIA and host POU2F1/OCT1. During initiation, the polymerase covalently couples the first dCTP with Ser- 580 of pTP. The terminal protein stimulates the template activity over 20 fold compared to protein-free templates. Neo-synthesized viral genomes are linked to two preterminal prot
>Addgene plasmid #110975 | SSP3-COMP-blac-flag-his | addgene full sequence | sequence record 224283 | Addgene NGS Result
CTCGAGAAAGGCGTCTAACCAGTCACAGTCGCAAGGTAGGCTGAGCACCGTGGCGGGCGGCAGCGGGTGG
CGGTCGGGGTTGTTTCTGGCGGAGGTGCTGCTGATGATGTAATTAAAGTAGGCGGTCTTGAGACGGCGGA
TGGTCGAGGTGAGGTGTGGCAGGCTTGAGATCCAGCTGTTGGGGTGAGTACTCCCTCTCAAAAGCGGGCA
TTACTTCTGCGCTAAGATTGTCAGTTTCCAAAAACGAGGAGGATTTGATATTCACCTGGCCCGATCTGGC
CATACACTTGAGTGACAATGACATCCACTTTGCCTTTCTCTCCACAGGTGTCCACTCCCAGGTCCAAGTT
TGCCACCATGGAGTTTCAGACCCAGGTACTCATGTCCCTGCTGCTCTGCATGTCTGGTGCGGCCGCCGAG
GGCTACATCTGCGACTTCAGCAGCGAGAAGTACAACATCTACTTCGACGAGCAGAAGGACGACGTCATCT
GCTACCACGAGATCTACGAGGGCGACAGCATCGGCATCATCATCCCCAGATACAAAGAGGGCAACGAGAA
CATCTACATCAAGACCAACTGCTTCAACGAGGTGTCCCTGGAAAGCAGCGGCAACAACGCCCTGAGCATC
TACGACATCTTCAACGACGACGAGATCACCCTGTACGACCAGGACAGCATCTTCTACACCGAGTACATCA
GCAGCATCCTGCACATCAAGAAAGTGAAGAAGAACACCTACCTGCACTGCGTGTTCGAGAGCAAGGACGT
GAACGGCCTGACCACCCACAAGGGAATCGCCAAGATCACCATTAAGAACGTGAAGCACAATGAGAACAAG
AAGCTGATCAACAACGACGTGGACAACAATGCCGCCCTGTCCTTCAAGAAGAAACTGACCAACAAGCTGG
TCATCGACCTGCTGAACAAGATCGACATCATCAAGGATGACAAGCTGAACAACCAGTACAACAACGATGA
CAACAAGTTCCTGGTGGAAGCCAAGCCCGGCGACATCCTGTACCTGCTGGGCGTGAAGCGGAAGAACAAA
AAGTACCTGTACGTGGACCAGGACTGCCCTCTGCACTTCGAGCGGATCGGCAGCATCTACAAGTACATCT
TCCCCATCATCAACGAGAAAGAGGAAATCTACAACTGCGCCCTGTATGTGGACGACGACGTGTCCACCAA
CAAGAAAATCGTGGGCAACCTGAAGATCACCTTCGTGTCCAAGAACCCCGCCATCAACGACATCAACATT
GACGTGCTGAAGAAGTACATCCACAGCGACATTGAGCAGAAGCTGTACAAGCTGCTGTACGGCGAGATCA
GCAACAGCGTGAACAAATACGCCGAGCAGAACGTGGACATTAACAACGCCGACATCAGCGCCATCCAGTT
CATGAATCTGAACAGCGACAACTGCAACAACAATGAGTGCATCGAGTTCTTCAACAACGCTGCCTGCAGC
AGCTACTGCGGCAAGGGCTACCGGCTGCTGAACGGCAACAATCATATGTACGATGAGCAGATGGTGGTGC
CCTGCTACAACGGCGAGTGCAAGCCCGAGGACGAGATCGAACCTGGCGCGCCGTCGACCTCCATCACGGC
CTATAAGAGTGAGGGGGAGTCAGCGGAGTTCTCCTTCCCACTCAACCTTGGAGAGGAAAGCCTGCAGGGA
GAGTTGAGATGGAAGGCAGAGAAGGCTCCTTCTTCCCAGTCCTGGATCACCTTCTCCCTAAAGAACCAAA
AGGTGTCTGTGCAGAAGTCTACTAGCAACCCCAAGTTCCAGCTGTCCGAAACGCTCCCACTCACCCTTCA
GATACCCCAGGTCTCCCTTCAGTTTGCTGGTTCTGGCAACCTGACCCTGACTCTGGACAGAGGGATACTG
TATCAGGAAGTGAACCTGGTGGTGATGAAAGTGACTCAGCCCGACAGCAACACTTTGACCTGTGAGGTGA
TGGGACCCACCTCACCCAAGATGAGACTGATCTTGAAGCAGGAGAATCAGGAGGCCAGGGTCTCCAGGCA
GGAGAAAGTGATTCAAGTGCAGGCCCCTGAAGCAGGGGTGTGGCAATGTCTACTGAGTGAAGGTGAAGAG
GTCAAGATGGACTCCAAGATCCAGGTTTTATCCAAAGGGTTGAATTCCGGCGGCGGCTCCGGAGGCGGTA
CCGGTGGCGGCGACCTAGCCCCACAGATGCTTCGAGAACTCCAGGAGACTAATGCGGCGCTGCAAGACGT
GAGAGAGCTCTTGCGACAGCAGGTCAAGGAGATCACCTTCCTGAAGAATACGGTGATGGAATGTGACGCC
TGCGGTCTAGACAGAAACCTGCCTCCACTAGCACCTCTGGGCCCACACCCAGAAACGCTGGTGAAAGTAA
AAGATGCTGAAGATCAGTTGGGTGCACGAGTGGGTTACATCGAACTGGATCTCAACAGCGGTAAGATCCT
TGAGAGTTTTCGCCCCGAAGAACGTTTTCCAATGATGAGCACTTTTAAAGTTCTGCTATGTGGCGCGGTA
TTATCCCGTATTGACGCCGGGCAAGAGCAACTCGGTCGCCGCATACACTATTCTCAGAATGACTTGGTTG
AGTACTCACCAGTCACAGAAAAGCATCTTACGGATGGCATGACAGTAAGAGAATTATGCAGTGCTGCCAT
AACCATGAGTGATAACACTGCGGCCAACTTACTTCTGACAACGATCGGAGGACCGAAGGAGCTAACCGCT
TTTTTGCACAACATGGGGGATCATGTAACTCGCCTTGATCGTTGGGAACCGGAGCTGAATGAAGCCATAC
CAAACGACGAGCGTGACACCACGATGCCTGTAGCAATGGCAACAACGTTGCGCAAACTATTAACTGGCGA
ACTACTTACTCTAGCTTCCCGGCAACAATTAATAGACTGGATGGAGGCGGATAAAGTTGCAGGACCACTT
CTGCGCTCGGCCCTTCCGGCTGGCTGGTTTATTGCTGATAAATCTGGAGCCGGTGAGCGTGGGTCTCGCG
GTATCATTGCAGCACTGGGGCCAGATGGTAAGCCCTCCCGTATCGTAGTTATCTACACGACGGGGAGTCA
GGCAACTATGGATGAACGAAATAGACAGATCGCTGAGATAGGTGCCTCACTGATTAAGCATTGGGGCCCT
GACTACAAAGACCATGACGGTGATTATAAAGATCATGACATCGATTACAAGGATGACGATGACAAGGGCC
CTCACCACCACCATCACCACTAATAATAAGGATCCCCCGACCTCGACCTCTGGCTAATAAAGGAAATTTA
TTTTCATTGCAATAGTGTGTTGGAATTTTTTGTGTCTCTCACTCGGAAGGACATATGGGAGGGCAAATCA
TTTGGTCGAGATCCCTCGGAGATCTCTAGCTAGAGGATCGATCCCCGCCCCGGACGAACTAAACCTGACT
ACGACATCTCTGCCCCTTCTTCGCGGGGCAGTGCATGTAATCCCTTCAGTTGGTTGGTACAACTTGCCAA
CTGGGCCCTGTTCCACATGTGACACGGGGGGGGACCAAACACAAAGGGGTTCTCTGACTGTAGTTGACAT
CCTTATAAATGGATGTGCACATTTGCCAACACTGAGTGGCTTTCATCCTGGAGCAGACTTTGCAGTCTGT
GGACTGCAACACAACATTGCCTTTATGTGTAACTCTTGGCTGAAGCTCTTACACCAATGCTGGGGGACAT
GTACCTCCCAGGGGCCCAGGAAGACTACGGGAGGCTACACCAACGTCAATCAGAGGGGCCTGTGTAGCTA
CCGATAAGCGGACCCTCAAGAGGGCATTAGCAATAGTGTTTATAAGGCCCCCTTGTTAACCCTAAACGGG
TAGCATATGCTTCCCGGGTAGTAGTATATACTATCCAGACTAACCCTAATTCAATAGCATATGTTACCCA
ACGGGAAGCATATGCTATCGAATTAGGGTTAGTAAAAGGGTCCTAAGGAACAGCGATATCTCCCACCCCA
TGAGCTGTCACGGTTTTATTTACATGGGGTCAGGATTCCACGAGGGTAGTGAACCATTTTAGTCACAAGG
GCAGTGGCTGAAGATCAAGGAGCGGGCAGTGAACTCTCCTGAATCTTCGCCTGCTTCTTCATTCTCCTTC
GTTTAGCTAATAGAATAACTGCTGAGTTGTGAACAGTAAGGTGTATGTGAGGTGCTCGAAAACAAGGTTT
CAGGTGACGCCCCCAGAATAAAATTTGGACGGGGGGTTCAGTGGTGGCATTGTGCTATGACACCAATATA
ACCCTCACAAACCCCTTGGGCAATAAATACTAGTGTAGGAATGAAACATTCTGAATATCTTTAACAATAG
AAATCCATGGGGTGGGGACAAGCCGTAAAGACTGGATGTCCATCTCACACGAATTTATGGCTATGGGCAA
CACATAATCCTAGTGCAATATGATACTGGGGTTATTAAGATGTGTCCCAGGCAGGGACCAAGACAGGTGA
ACCATGTTGTTACACTCTATTTGTAACAAGGGGAAAGAGAGTGGACGCCGACAGCAGCGGACTCCACTGG
TTGTCTCTAACACCCCCGAAAATTAAACGGGGCTCCACGCCAATGGGGCCCATAAACAAAGACAAGTGGC
CACTCTTTTTTTTGAAATTGTGGAGTGGGGGCACGCGTCAGCCCCCACACGCCGCCCTGCGGTTTTGGAC
TGTAAAATAAGGGTGTAATAACTTGGCTGATTGTAACCCCGCTAACCACTGCGGTCAAACCACTTGCCCA
CAAAACCACTAATGGCACCCCGGGGAATACCTGCATAAGTAGGTGGGCGGGCCAAGATAGGGGCGCGATT
GCTGCGATCTGGAGGACAAATTACACACACTTGCGCCTGAGCGCCAAGCACAGGGTTGTTGGTCCTCATA
TTCACGAGGTCGCTGAGAGCACGGTGGGCTAATGTTGCCATGGGTAGCATATACTACCCAAATATCTGGA
TAGCATATGCTATCCTAATCTATATCTGGGTAGCATAGGCTATCCTAATCTATATCTGGGTAGCATATGC
TATCCTAATCTATATCTGGGTAGTATATGCTATCCTAATTTATATCTGGGTAGCATAGGCTATCCTAATC
TATATCTGGGTAGCATATGCTATCCTAATCTATATCTGGGTAGTATATGCTATCCTAATCTGTATCCGGG
TAGCATATGCTATCCTAATAGAGATTAGGGTAGTATATGCTATCCTAATTTATATCTGGGTAGCATATAC
TACCCAAATATCTGGATAGCATATGCTATCCTAATCTATATCTGGGTAGCATATGCTATCCTAATCTATA
TCTGGGTAGCATAGGCTATCCTAATCTATATCTGGGTAGCATATGCTATCCTAATCTATATCTGGGTAGT
ATATGCTATCCTAATTTATATCTGGGTAGCATAGGCTATCCTAATCTATATCTGGGTAGCATATGCTATC
CTAATCTATATCTGGGTAGTATATGCTATCCTAATCTGTATCCGGGTAGCATATGCTATCCTCATGATAA
GCTGTCAAACATGAGAATTTTCTTGAAGACGAAAGGGCCTCGTGATACGCCTATTTTTATAGGTTAATGT
CATGATAATAATGGTTTCTTAGACGTCAGGTGGCACTTTTCGGGGAAATGTGCGCGGAACCCCTATTTGT
TTATTTTTCTAAATACATTCAAATATGTATCCGCTCATGAGACAATAACCCTGATAAATGCTTCAATAAT
ATTGAAAAAGGAAGAGTATGAGTATTCAACATTTCCGTGTCGCCCTTATTCCCTTTTTTGCGGCATTTTG
CCTTCCTGTTTTTGCTCACCCAGAAACGCTGGTGAAAGTAAAAGATGCTGAAGATCAGTTGGGTGCACGA
GTGGGTTACATCGAACTGGATCTCAACAGCGGTAAGATCCTTGAGAGTTTTCGCCCCGAAGAACGTTTTC
CAATGATGAGCACTTTTAAAGTTCTGCTATGTGGCGCGGTATTATCCCGTGTTGACGCCGGGCAAGAGCA
ACTCGGTCGCCGCATACACTATTCTCAGAATGACTTGGTTGAGTACTCACCAGTCACAGAAAAGCATCTT
ACGGATGGCATGACAGTAAGAGAATTATGCAGTGCTGCCATAACCATGAGTGATAACACTGCGGCCAACT
TACTTCTGACAACGATCGGAGGACCGAAGGAGCTAACCGCTTTTTTGCACAACATGGGGGATCATGTAAC
TCGCCTTGATCGTTGGGAACCGGAGCTGAATGAAGCCATACCAAACGACGAGCGTGACACCACGATGCCT
GCAGCAATGGCAACAACGTTGCGCAAACTATTAACTGGCGAACTACTTACTCTAGCTTCCCGGCAACAAT
TAATAGACTGGATGGAGGCGGATAAAGTTGCAGGACCACTTCTGCGCTCGGCCCTTCCGGCTGGCTGGTT
TATTGCTGATAAATCTGGAGCCGGTGAGCGTGGGTCTCGCGGTATCATTGCAGCACTGGGGCCAGATGGT
AAGCCCTCCCGTATCGTAGTTATCTACACGACGGGGAGTCAGGCAACTATGGATGAACGAAATAGACAGA
TCGCTGAGATAGGTGCCTCACTGATTAAGCATTGGTAACTGTCAGACCAAGTTTACTCATATATACTTTA
GATTGATTTAAAACTTCATTTTTAATTTAAAAGGATCTAGGTGAAGATCCTTTTTGATAATCTCATGACC
AAAATCCCTTAACGTGAGTTTTCGTTCCACTGAGCGTCAGACCCCGTAGAAAAGATCAAAGGATCTTCTT
GAGATCCTTTTTTTCTGCGCGTAATCTGCTGCTTGCAAACAAAAAAACCACCGCTACCAGCGGTGGTTTG
TTTGCCGGATCAAGAGCTACCAACTCTTTTTCCGAAGGTAACTGGCTTCAGCAGAGCGCAGATACCAAAT
ACTGTTCTTCTAGTGTAGCCGTAGTTAGGCCACCACTTCAAGAACTCTGTAGCACCGCCTACATACCTCG
CTCTGCTAATCCTGTTACCAGTGGCTGCTGCCAGTGGCGATAAGTCGTGTCTTACCGGGTTGGACTCAAG
ACGATAGTTACCGGATAAGGCGCAGCGGTCGGGCTGAACGGGGGGTTCGTGCACACAGCCCAGCTTGGAG
CGAACGACCTACACCGAACTGAGATACCTACAGCGTGAGCTATGAGAAAGCGCCACGCTTCCCGAAGGGA
GAAAGGCGGACAGGTATCCGGTAAGCGGCAGGGTCGGAACAGGAGAGCGCACGAGGGAGCTTCCAGGGGG
AAACGCCTGGTATCTTTATAGTCCTGTCGGGTTTCGCCACCTCTGACTTGAGCGTCGATTTTTGTGATGC
TCGTCAGGGGGGCGGAGCCTATGGAAAAACGCCAGCAACGCGGCCTTTTTACGGTTCCTGGCCTTTTGCT
GGCCTTTTGCTCACATGTTCTTTCCTGCGTTATCCCCTGATTCTGTGGATAACCGTATTACCGCCTTTGA
GTGAGCTGATACCGCTCGCCGCAGCCGAACGACCGAGCGCAGCGAGTCAGTGAGCGAGGAAGCGGAAGAG
CGCCCAATACGCAAACCGCCTCTCCCCGCGCGTTGGCCGATTCATTAATGCAGCTGGCACGACAGGTTTC
CCGACTGGAAAGCGGGCAGTGAGCGCAACGCAATTAATGTGAGTTAGCTCACTCATTAGGCACCCCAGGC
TTTACACTTTATGCTTCCGGCTCGTATGTTGTGTGGAATTGTGAGCGGATAACAATTTCACACAGGAAAC
AGCTATGACCATGATTACGCCAAGCTCTAGCTAGAGGTCGACCAATTCTCATGTTTGACAGCTTATCATC
GCAGATCCGGGCAACGTTGTTGCCATTGCTGCAGGCGCAGAACTGGTAGGTATGGAAGATCTATACATTG
AATCAATATTGGCAATTAGCCATATTAGTCATTGGTTATATAGCATAAATCAATATTGGCTATTGGCCAT
TGCATACGTTGTATCTATATCATAATATGTACATTTATATTGGCTCATGTCCAATATGACCGCCATGTTG
ACATTGATTATTGACTAGTTATTAATAGTAATCAATTACGGGGTCATTAGTTCATAGCCCATATATGGAG
TTCCGCGTTACATAACTTACGGTAAATGGCCCGCCTGGCTGACCGCCCAACGACCCCCGCCCATTGACGT
CAATAATGACGTATGTTCCCATAGTAACGCCAATAGGGACTTTCCATTGACGTCAATGGGTGGAGTATTT
ACGGTAAACTGCCCACTTGGCAGTACATCAAGTGTATCATATGCCAAGTCCGCCCCCTATTGACGTCAAT
GACGGTAAATGGCCCGCCTGGCATTATGCCCAGTACATGACCTTACGGGACTTTCCTACTTGGCAGTACA
TCTACGTATTAGTCATCGCTATTACCATGGTGATGCGGTTTTGGCAGTACACCAATGGGCGTGGATAGCG
GTTTGACTCACGGGGATTTCCAAGTCTCCACCCCATTGACGTCAATGGGAGTTTGTTTTGGCACCAAAAT
CAACGGGACTTTCCAAAATGTCGTAATAACCCCGCCCCGTTGACGCAAATGGGCGGTAGGCGTGTACGGT
GGGAGGTCTATATAAGCAGAGCTCGTTTAGTGAACCGTCAGATCCTCACTCTCTTCCGCATCGCTGTCTG
CGAGGGCCAGCTGTTGGGCTCGCGGTTGAGGACAAACTCTTCGCGGTCTTTCCAGTACTCTTGGATCGGA
AACCCGTCGGCCTCCGAACGGTACTCCGCCACCGAGGGACCTGAGCGAGTCCGCATCGACCGGATCGGAA
AACCT
